>Addgene plasmid #177160 | pRS42K_MCP-VP64_C-MS2 | addgene full sequence | sequence record 352562 | Addgene NGS Result
CACTCTCAGTACAATCTGCTCTGATGCCGCATAGTTAAGCCAGCCCCGACACCCGCCAACACCCGCTGAC
GCGCCCTGACGGGCTTGTCTGCTCCCGGCATCCGCTTACAGACAAGCTGTGACCGTCTCCGGGAGCTGCA
TGTGTCAGAGGTTTTCACCGTCATCACCGAAACGCGCGAGACGAAAGGGCCTCGTGATACGCCTATTTTT
ATAGGTTAATGTCATGATAATAATGGTTTCTTAGTATGATCCAATATCAAAGGAAATGATAGCATTGAAG
GATGAGACTAATCCAATTGAGGAGTGGCAGCATATAGAACAGCTAAAGGGTAGTGCTGAAGGAAGCATAC
GATACCCCGCATGGAATGGGATAATATCACAGGAGGTACTAGACTACCTTTCATCCTACATAAATAGACG
CATATAAGTACGCATTTAAGCATAAACACGCACTATGCCGTTCTTCTCATGTATATATATATACAGGCAA
CACGCAGATATAGGTGCGACGTGAACAGTGAGCTGTATGTGCGCAGCTCGCGTTGCATTTTCGGAAGCGC
TCGTTTTCGGAAACGCTTTGAAGTTCCTATTCCGAAGTTCCTATTCTCTAGAAAGTATAGGAACTTCAGA
GCGCTTTTGAAAACCAAAAGCGCTCTGAAGACGCACTTTCAAAAAACCAAAAACGCACCGGACTGTAACG
AGCTACTAAAATATTGCGAATACCGCTTCCACAAACATTGCTCAAAAGTATCTCTTTGCTATATATCTCT
GTGCTATATCCCTATATAACCTACCCATCCACCTTTCGCTCCTTGAACTTGCATCTAAACTCGACCTCTA
CATTTTTTATGTTTATCTCTAGTATTACTCTTTAGACAAAAAAATTGTAGTAAGAACTATTCATAGAGTG
AATCGAAAACAATACGAAAATGTAAACATTTCCTATACGTAGTATATAGAGACAAAATAGAAGAAACCGT
TCATAATTTTCTGACCAATGAAGAATCATCAACGCTATCACTTTCTGTTCACAAAGTATGCGCAATCCAC
ATCGGTATAGAATATAATCGGGGATGCCTTTATCTTGAAAAAATGCACCCGCAGCTTCGCTAGTAATCAG
TAAACGCGGGAAGTGGAGTCAGGCTTTTTTTATGGAAGAGAAAATAGACACCAAAGTAGCCTTCTTCTAA
CCTTAACGGACCTACAGTGCAAAAAGTTATCAAGAGACTGCATTATAGAGCGCACAAAGGAGAAAAAAAG
TAATCTAAGATGCTTTGTTAGAAAAATAGCGCTCTCGGGATGCATTTTTGTAGAACAAAAAAGAAGTATA
GATTCTTTGTTGGTAAAATAGCGCTCTCGCGTTGCATTTCTGTTCTGTAAAAATGCAGCTCAGATTCTTT
GTTTGAAAAATTAGCGCTCTCGCGTTGCATTTTTGTTTTACAAAAATGAAGCACAGATTCTTCGTTGGTA
AAATAGCGCTTTCGCGTTGCATTTCTGTTCTGTAAAAATGCAGCTCAGATTCTTTGTTTGAAAAATTAGC
GCTCTCGCGTTGCATTTTTGTTCTACAAAATGAAGCACAGATGCTTCGTTCAGGTGGCACTTTTCGGGGA
AATGTGCGCGGAACCCCTATTTGTTTATTTTTCTAAATACATTCAAATATGTATCCGCTCATGAGACAAT
AACCCTGATAAATGCTTCAATAATATTGAAAAAGGAAGAGTATGAGTATTCAACATTTCCGTGTCGCCCT
TATTCCCTTTTTTGCGGCATTTTGCCTTCCTGTTTTTGCTCACCCAGAAACGCTGGTGAAAGTAAAAGAT
GCTGAAGATCAGTTGGGTGCACGAGTGGGTTACATCGAACTGGATCTCAACAGCGGTAAGATCCTTGAGA
GTTTTCGCCCCGAAGAACGTTTTCCAATGATGAGCACTTTTAAAGTTCTGCTATGTGGCGCGGTATTATC
CCGTATTGACGCCGGGCAAGAGCAACTCGGTCGCCGCATACACTATTCTCAGAATGACTTGGTTGAGTAC
TCACCAGTCACAGAAAAGCATCTTACGGATGGCATGACAGTAAGAGAATTATGCAGTGCTGCCATAACCA
TGAGTGATAACACTGCGGCCAACTTACTTCTGACAACGATCGGAGGACCGAAGGAGCTAACCGCTTTTTT
GCACAACATGGGGGATCATGTAACTCGCCTTGATCGTTGGGAACCGGAGCTGAATGAAGCCATACCAAAC
GACGAGCGTGACACCACGATGCCTGTAGCAATGGCAACAACGTTGCGCAAACTATTAACTGGCGAACTAC
TTACTCTAGCTTCCCGGCAACAATTAATAGACTGGATGGAGGCGGATAAAGTTGCAGGACCACTTCTGCG
CTCGGCCCTTCCGGCTGGCTGGTTTATTGCTGATAAATCTGGAGCCGGTGAGCGTGGGTCTCGCGGTATC
ATTGCAGCACTGGGGCCAGATGGTAAGCCCTCCCGTATCGTAGTTATCTACACGACGGGGAGTCAGGCAA
CTATGGATGAACGAAATAGACAGATCGCTGAGATAGGTGCCTCACTGATTAAGCATTGGTAACTGTCAGA
CCAAGTTTACTCATATATACTTTAGATTGATTTAAAACTTCATTTTTAATTTAAAAGGATCTAGGTGAAG
ATCCTTTTTGATAATCTCATGACCAAAATCCCTTAACGTGAGTTTTCGTTCCACTGAGCGTCAGACCCCG
TAGAAAAGATCAAAGGATCTTCTTGAGATCCTTTTTTTCTGCGCGTAATCTGCTGCTTGCAAACAAAAAA
ACCACCGCTACCAGCGGTGGTTTGTTTGCCGGATCAAGAGCTACCAACTCTTTTTCCGAAGGTAACTGGC
TTCAGCAGAGCGCAGATACCAAATACTGTTCTTCTAGTGTAGCCGTAGTTAGGCCACCACTTCAAGAACT
CTGTAGCACCGCCTACATACCTCGCTCTGCTAATCCTGTTACCAGTGGCTGCTGCCAGTGGCGATAAGTC
GTGTCTTACCGGGTTGGACTCAAGACGATAGTTACCGGATAAGGCGCAGCGGTCGGGCTGAACGGGGGGT
TCGTGCACACAGCCCAGCTTGGAGCGAACGACCTACACCGAACTGAGATACCTACAGCGTGAGCTATGAG
AAAGCGCCACGCTTCCCGAAGGGAGAAAGGCGGACAGGTATCCGGTAAGCGGCAGGGTCGGAACAGGAGA
GCGCACGAGGGAGCTTCCAGGGGGAAACGCCTGGTATCTTTATAGTCCTGTCGGGTTTCGCCACCTCTGA
CTTGAGCGTCGATTTTTGTGATGCTCGTCAGGGGGGCGGAGCCTATGGAAAAACGCCAGCAACGCGGCCT
TTTTACGGTTCCTGGCCTTTTGCTGGCCTTTTGCTCACATGTTCTTTCCTGCGTTATCCCCTGATTCTGT
GGATAACCGTATTACCGCCTTTGAGTGAGCTGATACCGCTCGCCGCAGCCGAACGACCGAGCGCAGCGAG
TCAGTGAGCGAGGAAGCGGAAGAGCGCCCAATACGCAAACCGCCTCTCCCCGCGCGTTGGCCGATTCATT
AATGCAGCTGGCACGACAGGTTTCCCGACTGGAAAGCGGGCAGTGAGCGCAACGCAATTAATGTGAGTTA
GCTCACTCATTAGGCACCCCAGGCTTTACACTTTATGCTTCCGGCTCGTATGTTGTGTGGAATTGTGAGC
GGATAACAATTTCACACAGGAAACAGCTATGACCATGATTACGCCAAGCGCGCAATTAACCCTCACTAAA
GGGAACAAAAGCTGGAGCTCGCCGGGATCGAAGAAATGATGGTAAATGAAATAGGAAATCAAGGAGCATG
AAGGCAAAAGACAAATATAAGGGTCGAACGAAAAATAAAGTGAAAAGTGTTGATATGATGTATTTGGCTT
TGCGGCGCCGAAAAAACGAGTTTACGCAATTGCACAATCATGCTGACTCTGTGGCGGACCCGCGCTCTTG
CCGGCCCGGCGATAACGCTGGGCGTGAGGCTGTGCCCGGCGGAGTTTTTTGCGCCTGCATTTTCCAAGGT
TTACCCTGCGCTAAGGGGCGAGATTGGAGAAGCAATAAGAATGCCGGTTGGGGTTGCGATGATGACGACC
ACGACAACTGGTGTCATTATTTAAGTTGCCGAAAGAACCTGAGTGCATTTGCAACATGAGTATACTAGAA
GAATGAGCCAAGACTTGCGAGACGCGAGTTTGCCGGTGGTGCGAACAATAGAGCGACCATGACCTTGAAG
GTGAGACGCGCATAACCGCTAGAGTACTTTGAAGAGGAAACAGCAATAGGGTTGCTACCAGTATAAATAG
ACAGGTACATACAACACTGGAAATGGTTGTCTGTTTGAGTACGCTTTCAATTCATTTGGGTGTGCACTTT
ATTATGTTACAATATGGAAGGGAACTTTACACTTCTCCTATGCACATATATTAATTAAAGTCCAATGCTA
GTAGAGAAGGGGGGTAACACCCCTCCGCGCTCTTTTCCGATTTTTTTCTAAACCGTGGAATATTTCGGAT
ATCCTTTTGTTGTTTCCGGGTGTACAATATGGACTTCCTCTTTTCTGGCAACCAAACCCATACATCGGGA
TTCCTATAATACCTTCGTTGGTCTCCCTAACATGTAGGTGGCGGAGGGGAGATATACAATAGAACAGATA
CCAGACAAGACATAATGGGCTAAACAAGACTACACCAATTACACTGCCTCATTGATGGTGGTACATAACG
AACTAATACTGTAGCCCTAGACTTGATAGCCATCATCATATCGAAGTTTCACTACCCTTTTTCCATTTGC
CATCTATTGAAGTAATAATAGGCGCATGCAACTTCTTTTCTTTTTTTTTCTTTTCTCTCTCCCCCGTTGT
TGTCTCACCATATCCGCAATGACAAAAAAATGATGGAAGACACTAAAGGAAAAAATTAACGACAAAGACA
GCACCAACAGATGTCGTTGTTCCAGAGCTGATGAGGGGTATCTCGAAGCACACGAAACTTTTTCCTTCCT
TCATTCACGCACACTACTCTCTAATGAGCAACGGTATACGGCCTTCCTTCCAGTTACTTGAATTTGAAAT
AAAAAAAAGTTTGCTGTCTTGCTATCAAGTATAAATAGACCTGCAATTATTAATCTTTTGTTTCCTCGTC
ATTGTTCTCGTTCCCTTTCTTCCTTGTTTCTTTTTCTGCACAATATTTCAAGCTATACCAAGCATACAAT
CAACTCCAAGCTGGCCGCTCTAGAACTAGTAAAACAATGTCTCTTGAGATGCCCAAAAAGAAAAGAAAAG
TGGGTAGTATGGCTTCTAACTTTACTCAGTTCGTTCTCGTCGACAATGGCGGAACTGGCGACGTGACTGT
CGCCCCAAGCAACTTCGCTAACGGGATCGCTGAATGGATCAGCTCTAACTCGCGTTCACAGGCTTACAAA
GTAACCTGTAGCGTTCGTCAGAGCTCTGCGCAGAATCGCAAATACACCATCAAAGTCGAGGTGCCTAAAG
GCGCCTGGCGTTCGTACTTAAATATGGAACTAACCATTCCAATTTTCGCCACGAATTCCGACTGCGAGCT
TATTGTTAAGGCAATGCAAGGTCTCCTAAAAGATGGAAACCCGATTCCCTCAGCAATCGCAGCAAACTCC
GGCATCTACGGCTCCGGACGAGCCGATGCTCTCGACGATTTTGACCTCGATATGCTGGGATCCGACGCTC
TCGATGACTTCGACCTTGACATGCTGGGGAGTGACGCTCTGGACGACTTCGATCTCGACATGCTGGGCTC
CGACGCCCTGGATGACTTCGATCTGGACATGCTCATCAACTGAAGTGCTTTTAACTAAGAATTATTAGTC
TTTTCTGCTTATTTTTTCATCATAGTTTAGAACACTTTATATTAACGAATAGTTTATGAATCTATTTAGG
TTTAAAAATTGATACAGTTTTATAAGTTACTTTTTCAAAGACTCGTGCTGTCTATTGCATAATGCACTGG
AAGGGGAAAAAAAAGGTGCACACGCGTGGCTTTTTCTTGAATTTGCAGTTTGAAAAATAACTACATGGAT
GATAAGAAAACATGGAGTACAGTCACTTTGAGAACCTTCAATCAGCTGGTAACGTCTTCGTTAATTGGAT
ACTCAAAAAAGATGGATAGCATGAATCACAAGATGGAAGGAAATGCGGGCCACGACCACAGTGATATGCA
TATGGGAGATGGAGATGATACCTGCCCGGGCCGGTCTTTGAAAAGATAATGTATGATTATGCTTTCACTC
ATATTTATACAGAAACTTGATGTTTTCTTTCGAGTATATACAAGGTGATTACATGTACGTTTGAAGTACA
ACTCTAGATTTTGTAGTGCCCTCTTGGGCTAGCGGTAAAGGTGCGCATTTTTTCACACCCTACAATGTTC
TGTTCAAAAGATTTTGGTCAAACGCTGTAGAAGTGAAAGTTGGTGCGCATGTTTCGGCGTTCGAAACTTC
TCCGCAGTGAAAGATAAATGATCGTTCAACGCGTTCACGTGTGGGTTTTAGAGCTAGAAATAGCAAGTTA
AAATAAGGCTAGTCCGTTATCAACTTGAAAAAGTGGCACCGAGTCGGTGCGCGCACATGAGGATCACCCA
TGTGCTTTTTTTGTTTTTTATGTCTCCGGGGTACCCAATTCGCCCTATAGTGAGTCGTATTACGCGCGCT
CACTGGCCGTCGTTTTACAACGTCGTGACTGGGAAAACCCTGGCGTTACCCAACTTAATCGCCTTGCAGC
ACATCCCCCTTTCGCCAGCTGGCGTAATAGCGAAGAGGCCCGCACCGATCGCCCTTCCCAACAGTTGCGC
AGCCTGAATGGCGAATGG
[124 nt withheld, positions 6879-7002]
C
[91 nt withheld, positions 7004-7094]
A
[49 nt withheld, positions 7096-7144]
CCTTTGACGTTGGAGTCCACGTTCTTT
[37 nt withheld, positions 7172-7208]
ACCCTATCTCGGTCTATTCTTTTGATTTATAAGGGATTTTGCCGATTTCGGCCTATTGGTTAAAAAATGA
GCTGATTTAACAAAAATTTAACGCGAATTTTAACAAAATATTAACGCTTACAATTTCCTGATGCGGTATT
TTCTCCTTACGCATCTGTGCGGTATTTCACACCGCGTTTTCGACACTGGATGGCGGCGTTAGTATCGAAT
CGACAGCAGTATAGCGACCAGCATTCACATACGATTGACGCATGATATTACTTTCTGCGCACTTAACTTC
GCATCTGGGCAGATGATGTCGAGGCGAAAAAAAATATAAATCACGCTAACATTTGATTAAAATAGAACAA
CTACAATATAAAAAAACTATACAAATGACAAGTTCTTGAAAACAAGAATCTTTTTATTGTCAGTACTGAT
TAGAAAAACTCATCGAGCATCAAATGAAACTGCAATTTATTCATATCAGGATTATCAATACCATATTTTT
GAAAAAGCCGTTTCTGTAATGAAGGAGAAAACTCACCGAGGCAGTTCCATAGGATGGCAAGATCCTGGTA
TCGGTCTGCGATTCCGACTCGTCCAACATCAATACAACCTATTAATTTCCCCTCGTCAAAAATAAGGTTA
TCAAGTGAGAAATCACCATGAGTGACGACTGAATCCGGTGAGAATGGCAAAAGCTTATGCATTTCTTTCC
AGACTTGTTCAACAGGCCAGCCATTACGCTCGTCATCAAAATCACTCGCATCAACCAAACCGTTATTCAT
TCGTGATTGCGCCTGAGCGAGACGAAATACGCGATCGCTGTTAAAAGGACAATTACAAACAGGAATCGAA
TGCAACCGGCGCAGGAACACTGCCAGCGCATCAACAATATTTTCACCTGAATCAGGATATTCTTCTAATA
CCTGGAATGCTGTTTTGCCGGGGATCGCAGTGGTGAGTAACCATGCATCATCAGGAGTACGGATAAAATG
CTTGATGGTCGGAAGAGGCATAAATTCCGTCAGCCAGTTTAGTCTGACCATCTCATCTGTAACATCATTG
GCAACGCTACCTTTGCCATGTTTCAGAAACAACTCTGGCGCATCGGGCTTCCCATACAATCGATAGATTG
TCGCACCTGATTGCCCGACATTATCGCGAGCCCATTTATACCCATATAAATCAGCATCCATGTTGGAATT
TAATCGCGGCCTCGAAACGTGAGTCTTTTCCTTACCCATGGTTGTTTATGTTCGGATGTGATGTGAGAAC
TGTATCCTAGCAAGATTTTAAAAGGAAGTATATGAAAGAAGAACCTCAGTGGCAAATCCTAACCTTTTAT
ATTTCTCTACAGGGGCGCGGCGTGGGGACAATTCAACGCGTCTGTGAGGGGAGCGTTTCCCTGCTCGCAG
GTCTGCAGCGAGGAGCCGTAATTTTTGCTTCGCGCCGTGCGGCCATCAAAATGTATGGATGCAAATGATT
ATACATGGGGATGTATGGGCTAAATGTACGGGCGACAGTCACATCATGCCCCTGAGCTGCGCACGTCAAG
ACTGTCAAGGAGGGTATTCTGGGCCTCCATGTCGCTG
Features (pLannotate 1.2.2; 26 found; start..end, strand, type, name):
    145..180     -  CDS            rop (fragment): Rop protein, which maintains plasmids at low copy number; rop
    248..1590    +  rep_origin     2μ ori: yeast 2μ plasmid origin of replication
   1617..1721    +  promoter       AmpR promoter: bla
   1722..2582    +  CDS            AmpR: β-lactamase; bla; confers resistance to ampicillin, carbenicillin, and related antibiotics
   2753..3341    +  rep_origin     ori: high-copy-number ColE1/pMB1/pBR322/pUC origin of replication
   3524..3616    +  CDS            lacI (fragment): lac repressor; lacI; The lac repressor binds to the lac operator to inhibit transcription in E. coli. This inhibition can be relieved by adding lactose or isopropyl-β-D-thiogalactopyranoside (IPTG).
   3629..3650    +  protein_bind   CAP binding site: CAP binding activates transcription in the presence of cAMP. E. coli catabolite activator protein
   3665..3695    +  promoter       lac promoter: promoter for the E. coli lac operon
   3703..3719    +  protein_bind   lac operator: The lac repressor binds to the lac operator to inhibit transcription in E. coli. This inhibition can be relieved by adding lactose or isopropyl-β-D-thiogalactopyranoside (IPTG). lac repressor encoded by lacI
   3764..3782    +  promoter       T3 promoter: promoter for bacteriophage T3 RNA polymerase
   3848..4186    +  CDS            YO085_YEAST: Protein predicted: Swiss-Prot protein existence level 4. From Saccharomyces cerevisiae (strain ATCC 204508 / S288c) (Baker's yeast).
   4551..5255    +  promoter       ADH1 promoter: S. cerevisiae ADH1; promoter for alcohol dehydrogenase 1
   5263..5280    +  misc_feature   MCS (fragment): pBluescript multiple cloning site
   5329..5679    +  CDS            CAPSD_BPMS2 (fragment): Experimental evidence at protein level: Swiss-Prot protein existence level 1. Acts as a translational repressor of viral replicase synthesis late in infection. This latter function is the result of capsid protein interaction with an RNA hairpin which contains the replicase ribosome-binding site. From Escherichia phage MS2 (Bacteriophage MS2).
   5819..5844    +  CDS            VP64 (fragment): tetrameric repeat of the minimal activation domain of herpes simplex virus VP16 (Beerli et al., 1998)
   6085..6255    +  CDS            CTR2 (fragment): CTR2_YEAST - Experimental evidence at protein level: Swiss-Prot protein existence level 1. Provides bioavailable copper via mobilization of vacuolar copper stores and export to the cytoplasm. From Saccharomyces cerevisiae (strain ATCC 204508 / S288c) (Baker's yeast).
   6265..6533    +  promoter       SNR52 promoter: promoter for the S. cerevisiae small nucleolar RNA gene SNR52
   6555..6630    +  misc_RNA       gRNA scaffold: guide RNA scaffold for the Streptococcus pyogenes CRISPR/Cas9 system
   6635..6653    +  misc_RNA       MS2 stem loop: stem loop that binds the bacteriophage MS2 coat protein
   6656..6675    +  terminator     SUP4 terminator: transcription terminator for the S. cerevisiae SUP4 tRNA gene
   6694..6712    -  promoter       T7 promoter: promoter for bacteriophage T7 RNA polymerase
   6720..6875    +  CDS            lacZα (fragment): LacZα fragment of β-galactosidase; lacZ fragment
   6879..7307    +  rep_origin     f1 ori (sequence partly withheld): f1 bacteriophage origin of replication; arrow indicates direction of (+) strand synthesis
   7335..7383    -  misc_feature   bom (fragment): basis of mobility region from pBR322
   7425..8781    -  gene           kanMX: yeast selectable marker conferring kanamycin resistance (Wach et al., 1994)
   8784..43      -  misc_feature   bom (fragment) (across the origin): basis of mobility region from pBR322
