[The description below was written by a language model from this plasmid's Addgene catalogue record and pLannotate feature annotations shown in this document.]
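Description:
pRS42K_MCP-VP64_C-MS2 is a yeast episomal expression plasmid built on the pRS42K shuttle backbone. The 2μ origin supports multicopy maintenance in yeast, and the kanMX cassette allows selection with G418, which suits prototrophic strains such as the probiotic yeast Saccharomyces boulardii in which the associated work was done. In E. coli it is propagated through a high-copy ColE1/pUC-type origin with β-lactamase conferring ampicillin resistance. An f1 origin, lac promoter/operator and lacZα remnants, and flanking T3 and T7 promoters are carried over from the pBluescript-derived cloning region.

The payload consists of two cassettes that together supply the activator half of a CRISPR-based transactivation system. The first uses the ADH1 promoter, with an ADH2 terminator according to the catalogue entry, to express a synthetic fusion of the bacteriophage MS2 coat protein (MCP) to VP64, a tetrameric repeat of the VP16 minimal activation domain, with an N-terminal SV40 nuclear localisation signal. The second uses the RNA polymerase III SNR52 promoter and SUP4 terminator to transcribe a scaffold RNA, C-MS2, made of a targeting spacer, the S. pyogenes Cas9 guide RNA scaffold and an appended MS2 stem loop. The hairpin recruits MCP-VP64, so that the scRNA can bring the activator to its target promoter. No Cas9 or dCas9 coding sequence is annotated, so this protein is presumably supplied separately, and the record does not define the "C" target sequence.

The yeast CDS fragments annotated around the cassettes probably reflect genomic sequence flanking the promoter and terminator. The sequenced record is 8,785 nt, longer than the 8,026 bp listed in the catalogue, and the backbone note mentions a "PCP-VP64" cassette where MCP-VP64 is evidently meant.
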