Addgene plasmid #177160: pRS42K_MCP-VP64_C-MS2
Purpose: Expresses transactivator (MCP-VP64) and scRNA (C-MS2) in yeast cells
Depositing lab: Gautam Dantas. Depositing organization: Washington University in Saint Louis. Publication: A Tunable and Expandable Transactivation System in Probiotic Yeast Saccharomyces boulardii. Kwak S, Mahmud B, Dantas G. ACS Synth Biol. 2022 Jan 21;11(1):508-514. doi: 10.1021/acssynbio.1c00384. Epub 2021 Dec 23. PubMed 34939781.
Backbone
  Vector backbone: pRS42K
  Backbone manufacturer: EUROSCARF
  Backbone size w/o insert (bp): 7459
  Total vector size (bp): 8026
  Modifications to backbone: ADH1 promoter and ADH2 terminator were introduced for MCP-VP64. Another expression cassette of scRNA (C-MS2) was introduced following PCP-VP64 cassette.
  Vector type: Yeast Expression
  Selectable markers: Neomycin (select with G418)
Growth in bacteria
  Bacterial resistance: Ampicillin, 100 μg/mL
  Growth temperature: 37°C
  Growth strain: DH5alpha
  Copy number: Unknown
Gene/Insert 1
  Gene/Insert name: MCP-VP64
  Species: Synthetic
  Insert size (bp): 567
  Promoter: ADH1 promoter
  Tag / fusion protein: SV40 NLS (N terminal on insert)
  Cloning method: Restriction Enzyme; 5′ cloning site SpeI (unknown if destroyed); 3′ cloning site None (unknown if destroyed)
  Sequencing primers: 5′ T3; 3′ T7
Gene/Insert 2
  Gene/Insert name: C-MS2
  Species: Synthetic
  Insert size (bp): 121
  Promoter: SNR52 promoter
  Cloning method: Ligation Independent Cloning
  Sequencing primers: 5′ T3; 3′ T7
Terms and licenses: Academic/Nonprofit Terms; Industry Terms: Not Available to Industry
How to cite: pRS42K_MCP-VP64_C-MS2 was a gift from Gautam Dantas (Addgene plasmid # 177160 ; http://n2t.net/addgene:177160 ; RRID:Addgene_177160)
